>Addgene plasmid #43297 | II-CATG | depositor partial sequence | sequence record 58562 | II-CATG sequence 426 bps
CGTCTCGCTTAACCCCAGAGCAGGTCGTGGCGATCGCAAGCCACGACGGAGGAAAGCAAGCCTTGGAAAC
AGTACAGAGGCTGTTGCCTGTGCTGTGCCAAGCGCACGGACTCACCCCAGAGCAGGTCGTGGCAATCGCC
TCCAACATTGGCGGGAAACAGGCACTCGAGACTGTCCAGCGCCTGCTTCCCGTGCTGTGCCAAGCGCACG
GCCTCACCCCAGAGCAGGTCGTGGCCATTGCCTCGAATGGAGGGGGCAAACAGGCGTTGGAAACCGTACA
ACGATTGCTGCCGGTGCTGTGCCAAGCGCACGGATTAACCCCAGAGCAGGTCGTGGCAATCGCGAGCAAT
AACGGCGGAAAACAGGCTTTGGAAACGGTGCAGAGGCTCCTTCCAGTGCTGTGCCAAGCGCACGGGCTCA
GAGACG
