>Addgene plasmid #43297 | II-CATG | addgene partial sequence | sequence record 61858 | M13-F20 5'-TGTAAAACGACGGCCAGT-3'
CGAATTGGGCCCTCTAGATGCATGCTCGAGCGGCCGCCAGTGTGATGGATATCTGCAGAATTCGCCCTTA
GTATCTTTCCTGTGCCCACGTCTCTGAGCCCGTGCGCTTGGCACAGCACTGGAAGGAGCCTCTGCACCGT
TTCCAAAGCCTGTTTTCCGCCGTTATTGCTCGCGATTGCCACGACCTGCTCTGGGGTTAATCCGTGCGCT
TGGCACAGCACCGGCAGCAATCGTTGTACGGTTTCCAACGCCTGTTTGCCCCCTCCATTCGAGGCAATGG
CCACGACCTGCTCTGGGGTGAGGCCGTGCGCTTGGCACAGCACGGGAAGCAGGCGCTGGACAGTCTCGAG
TGCCTGTTTCCCGCCAATGTTGGAGGCGATTGCCACGACCTGCTCTGGGGTGAGTCCGTGCGCTTGGCAC
AGCACAGGCAACAGCCTCTGTACTGTTTCCAAGGCTTGCTTTCCTCCGTCGTGGCTTGCGATCGCCACGA
CCTGCTCTGGGGTTAAGCGAGACGCGCTAGGACGGCATCTATATAAGGGCGAATTCCAGCACACTGGCGG
CCGTTACTAGTGGATCCGAGCTCGGTACCAAGCTTGGCGTAATCATGGTCATAGCTGTTTCCTGTGTGAA
ATTGTTATCCGCTCACAATTCCACACAACATACGAGCCGGAAGCATAAAGTGTAAAGCCTGGGGTGCCTA
ATGAGTGAGCTAACTCACATTAATTGCGTTGCGCTCACTGCCCGCTTTCCAGTCGGGAAACCTGTCGTGC
CAGCTGCATTAATGAATCGGCCAACGCGCGGGGAGAGGCGGTTTGCGTAT
