[The description below was written by a language model from this plasmid's Addgene catalogue record.]
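Description:
II-CATG is a bacterial cloning plasmid built on the commercial pCRII-TOPO backbone (about 4.0 kb without insert), into which a 426 bp synthetic fragment was placed by TOPO cloning. It is maintained at high copy number in standard E. coli cloning strains and is recorded as conferring resistance to both ampicillin and kanamycin, consistent with the dual-marker design of this backbone. No feature table accompanies the record, so the origin of replication and other backbone elements are not itemised. The listed sequencing primers, T7 on one side and M13 reverse on the other, indicate that the insert sits in the multiple cloning region flanked by these standard priming sites.

The record describes the insert only by its name and as synthetic. It does not state a promoter, coding sequence, tag or reporter, and nothing suggests the plasmid is intended for expression in any host. The associated publication describes a TALEN genome-editing system for generating human stem cell-based disease models. In that context, the name plausibly denotes a pre-assembled block of TAL effector repeats specifying the four-base target CATG, with "II" marking its position in an ordered assembly. An insert of roughly 400 bp fits four repeat units, but this interpretation is an inference from the name, size and publication rather than something the record states. On that reading, the plasmid would serve as a storage and propagation vector for one member of a library of modular repeat fragments, which would be excised or amplified and joined with others to build custom TALEN DNA-binding domains.
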