Addgene plasmid #43297: II-CATG
Depositing lab: Chad Cowan & Kiran Musunuru. Depositing organization: Harvard University. Publication: A TALEN Genome-Editing System for Generating Human Stem Cell-Based Disease Models. Ding Q, Lee YK, Schaefer EA, Peters DT, Veres A, Kim K, Kuperwasser N, Motola DL, Meissner TB, Hendriks WT, Trevisan M, Gupta RM, Moisan A, Banks E, Friesen M, Schinzel RT, Xia F, Tang A, Xia Y, Figueroa E, Wann A, Ahfeldt T, Daheron L, Zhang F, Rubin LL, Peng LF, Chung RT, Musunuru K, Cowan CA. Cell Stem Cell. 2012 Dec 12. pii: S1934-5909(12)00645-5. doi: 10.1016/j.stem.2012.11.011. PubMed 23246482.
Backbone
  Vector backbone: pCRII-TOPO
  Backbone manufacturer: Invitrogen
  Backbone size w/o insert (bp): 3973
  Vector type: Bacterial Cloning
Growth in bacteria
  Bacterial resistance: Ampicillin and Kanamycin, 100 & 50 μg/mL
  Growth temperature: 37°C
  Growth strain: Top10
  Copy number: High Copy
Gene/Insert
  Gene/Insert name: II-CATG
  Species: Synthetic
  Insert size (bp): 426
  Cloning method: TOPO Cloning
  Sequencing primers: 5′ T7; 3′ M13-rev
Terms and licenses: Academic/Nonprofit Terms; Industry Terms: Not Available to Industry
How to cite: II-CATG was a gift from Chad Cowan & Kiran Musunuru (Addgene plasmid # 43297 ; http://n2t.net/addgene:43297 ; RRID:Addgene_43297)
